Addgene plasmid #131716: p3xFLAG CMV14 / BRAF-G469S
Purpose: Mammalian Expression of Flag tagged BRAF
Depositing lab: Jacques De Grève. Depositing organization: Vrije Universiteit Brussel. Publication: Non-V600 BRAF mutations recurrently found in lung cancer predict sensitivity to the combination of Trametinib and Dabrafenib. Noeparast A, Teugels E, Giron P, Verschelden G, De Brakeleer S, Decoster L, De Greve J. Oncotarget. 2016 Aug 26;8(36):60094-60108. doi: 10.18632/oncotarget.11635. eCollection 2017 Sep 1. PubMed 28947956.
Backbone
  Vector backbone: p3xFLAG-CMV-14
  Backbone manufacturer: Sigma-Aldrich
  Backbone size w/o insert (bp): 6310
  Vector type: Mammalian Expression
  Selectable markers: Neomycin (select with G418)
Growth in bacteria
  Bacterial resistance: Ampicillin, 100 μg/mL
  Growth temperature: 37°C
  Growth strain: DH5alpha
  Copy number: Unknown
Gene/Insert
  Gene/Insert name: BRAF (alt names: B-RAF; ENSG00000157764)
  Species: H. sapiens (human)
  Insert size (bp): 2301
  Mutation: G469S
  Entrez Gene: BRAF (a.k.a. B-RAF1, B-raf, BRAF-1, BRAF1, NS7, RAFB1)
  Promoter: CMV
  Tag / fusion protein: 3xFLAG (C terminal on backbone)
  Cloning method: Restriction Enzyme; 5′ cloning site Unknown (unknown if destroyed); 3′ cloning site Unknown (unknown if destroyed)
Terms and licenses: Academic/Nonprofit Terms; Industry Terms: Not Available to Industry
Depositor comments: Please also see https://www.ncbi.nlm.nih.gov/pubmed/29662630.
How to cite: p3xFLAG CMV14 / BRAF-G469S was a gift from Jacques De Grève (Addgene plasmid # 131716 ; http://n2t.net/addgene:131716 ; RRID:Addgene_131716)
