[The description below was written by a language model from this plasmid's Addgene catalogue record and pLannotate feature annotations shown in this document.]
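Description:
p3xFLAG CMV14 / BRAF-G469S is a mammalian expression plasmid built on the commercial p3xFLAG-CMV-14 backbone and carrying the human BRAF coding sequence with the G469S substitution. The sequenced record is about 8.6 kb, consistent with a roughly 6.3 kb backbone plus a 2.3 kb insert. In E. coli it is maintained through a high-copy ColE1/pUC-type origin and selected with ampicillin via the β-lactamase gene. An f1 phage origin is also present, which would allow single-stranded DNA production.

The expression cassette consists of the human cytomegalovirus immediate-early enhancer and promoter driving the BRAF open reading frame, which is followed a short distance downstream by the backbone-encoded 3xFLAG epitope. The kinase is therefore produced with a C-terminal triple FLAG tag for detection or immunoprecipitation, and the transcript is terminated by the human growth hormone polyadenylation signal. A second cassette places the neomycin phosphotransferase gene under the SV40 enhancer/early promoter with an SV40 poly(A) signal, allowing G418 selection of stably transfected mammalian cells. The annotated ble sequence and str fragment after neo appear to be carried along from the same transposon-derived resistance region and are not listed as selectable markers. The small lac, T7, lacI, lacZα, CloDF13 and large T antigen fragments look like backbone remnants or short homology hits rather than functional elements. The cloning sites used for the insert are not recorded.

The stated purpose is mammalian expression of FLAG-tagged BRAF. The associated publication concerns non-V600 BRAF mutations found in lung cancer and their sensitivity to combined trametinib and dabrafenib, so the construct serves to express this variant in cells for such signalling and drug-response studies.
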