Features (pLannotate 1.2.2; 22 found; start..end, strand, type, name):
      1..380     +  enhancer       CMV enhancer: human cytomegalovirus immediate early enhancer
    382..581     +  promoter       CMV promoter: human cytomegalovirus (CMV) immediate early promoter
    621..2918    +  CDS            BRAF: BRAF_HUMAN - Also known as BRAF1, RAFB1. Experimental evidence at protein level: Swiss-Prot protein existence level 1. Protein kinase involved in the transduction of mitogenic signals from the cell membrane to the nucleus (Probable). Phosphorylates MAP2K1, and thereby activates the MAP kinase signal transduction pathway (PubMed:21441910, PubMed:29433126). May play a role in the postsynaptic responses of hippocampal neurons (PubMed:1508179). From Homo sapiens (Human).
   2937..3002    +  CDS            3xFLAG: three tandem FLAG® epitope tags, followed by an enterokinase cleavage site
   3013..3635    +  polyA_signal   hGH poly(A) signal: human growth hormone polyadenylation signal
   3677..3974    +  promoter       SV40 promoter: SV40 enhancer and early promoter
   4028..4819    +  CDS            neo: KKA2_KLEPN - Also known as kan, nptII. Experimental evidence at protein level: Swiss-Prot protein existence level 1. Resistance to kanamycin, neomycin, paromomycin, ribostamycin, butirosin and gentamicin B. From Klebsiella pneumoniae.
   4843..5220    +  CDS            ble: BLE_KLEPN - Experimental evidence at protein level: Swiss-Prot protein existence level 1. Binding protein with a strong affinity to the bleomycin family of antibiotics. Binds to CL990; an antimitotic-antibiotic compound. From Klebsiella pneumoniae.
   5262..5321    +  CDS            str (fragment): STR_KLEPN - Protein inferred from homology: Swiss-Prot protein existence level 3. The aminoglycoside phosphotransferases achieve inactivation of their antibiotic substrates by phosphorylation. From Klebsiella pneumoniae.
   5344..5367    -  rep_origin     CloDF13 ori (fragment): Plasmids containing the CloDF13 (CDF) origin of replication can be propagated in E. coli cells that contain additional plasmids with compatible origins.
   5368..5451    +  CDS            large T antigen (fragment): large T antigen from SV40 (simian virus 40)
   5474..5608    +  polyA_signal   SV40 poly(A) signal: SV40 polyadenylation signal
   5614..5632    -  promoter       T7 promoter: promoter for bacteriophage T7 RNA polymerase
   5670..5686    -  protein_bind   lac operator: The lac repressor binds to the lac operator to inhibit transcription in E. coli. This inhibition can be relieved by adding lactose or isopropyl-β-D-thiogalactopyranoside (IPTG). lac repressor encoded by lacI
   5694..5724    -  promoter       lac promoter: promoter for the E. coli lac operon
   5739..5760    -  protein_bind   CAP binding site: CAP binding activates transcription in the presence of cAMP. E. coli catabolite activator protein
   5773..5865    -  CDS            lacI (fragment): lac repressor; lacI; The lac repressor binds to the lac operator to inhibit transcription in E. coli. This inhibition can be relieved by adding lactose or isopropyl-β-D-thiogalactopyranoside (IPTG).
   6048..6636    -  rep_origin     ori: high-copy-number ColE1/pMB1/pBR322/pUC origin of replication
   6807..7667    -  CDS            AmpR: β-lactamase; bla; confers resistance to ampicillin, carbenicillin, and related antibiotics
   7668..7772    -  promoter       AmpR promoter: bla
   7799..8227    +  rep_origin     f1 ori (sequence partly withheld): f1 bacteriophage origin of replication; arrow indicates direction of (+) strand synthesis
   8258..8412    -  CDS            lacZα (fragment): LacZα fragment of β-galactosidase; lacZ fragment
>Addgene plasmid #131716 | p3xFLAG CMV14 / BRAF-G469S | addgene full sequence | sequence record 257722 | Addgene NGS Result
GACATTGATTATTGACTAGTTATTAATAGTAATCAATTACGGGGTCATTAGTTCATAGCCCATATATGGA
GTTCCGCGTTACATAACTTACGGTAAATGGCCCGCCTGGCTGACCGCCCAACGACCCCCGCCCATTGACG
TCAATAATGACGTATGTTCCCATAGTAACGCCAATAGGGACTTTCCATTGACGTCAATGGGTGGAGTATT
TACGGTAAACTGCCCACTTGGCAGTACATCAAGTGTATCATATGCCAAGTCCGCCCCCTATTGACGTCAA
TGACGGTAAATGGCCCGCCTGGCATTATGCCCAGTACATGACCTTACGGGACTTTCCTACTTGGCAGTAC
ATCTACGTATTAGTCATCGCTATTACCATGGTGATGCGGTTTTGGCAGTACACCAATGGGCGTGGATAGC
GGTTTGACTCACGGGGATTTCCAAGTCTCCACCCCATTGACGTCAATGGGAGTTTGTTTTGGCACCAAAA
TCAACGGGACTTTCCAAAATGTCGTAATAACCCCGCCCCGTTGACGCAAATGGGCGGTAGGCGTGTACGG
TGGGAGGTCTATATAAGCAGAGCTCGTTTAGTGAACCGTCAGAATTAAGCTTGCGGCCGCATGGCGGCGC
TGAGCGGTGGCGGTGGTGGCGGCGCGGAGCCGGGCCAGGCTCTGTTCAACGGGGACATGGAGCCCGAGGC
CGGCGCCGGCGCCGGCGCCGCGGCCTCTTCGGCTGCGGACCCTGCCATTCCGGAGGAGGTGTGGAATATC
AAACAAATGATTAAGTTGACACAGGAACATATAGAGGCCCTATTGGACAAATTTGGTGGGGAGCATAATC
CACCATCAATATATCTGGAGGCCTATGAAGAATACACCAGCAAGCTAGATGCACTCCAACAAAGAGAACA
ACAGTTATTGGAATCTCTGGGGAACGGAACTGATTTTTCTGTTTCTAGCTCTGCATCAATGGATACCGTT
ACATCTTCTTCCTCTTCTAGCCTTTCAGTGCTACCTTCATCTCTTTCAGTTTTTCAAAATCCCACAGATG
TGGCACGGAGCAACCCCAAGTCACCACAAAAACCTATCGTTAGAGTCTTCCTGCCCAACAAACAGAGGAC
AGTGGTACCTGCAAGGTGTGGAGTTACAGTCCGAGACAGTCTAAAGAAAGCACTGATGATGAGAGGTCTA
ATCCCAGAGTGCTGTGCTGTTTACAGAATTCAGGATGGAGAGAAGAAACCAATTGGTTGGGACACTGATA
TTTCCTGGCTTACTGGAGAAGAATTGCATGTGGAAGTGTTGGAGAATGTTCCACTTACAACACACAACTT
TGTACGAAAAACGTTTTTCACCTTAGCATTTTGTGACTTTTGTCGAAAGCTGCTTTTCCAGGGTTTCCGC
TGTCAAACATGTGGTTATAAATTTCACCAGCGTTGTAGTACAGAAGTTCCACTGATGTGTGTTAATTATG
ACCAACTTGATTTGCTGTTTGTCTCCAAGTTCTTTGAACACCACCCAATACCACAGGAAGAGGCGTCCTT
AGCAGAGACTGCCCTAACATCTGGATCATCCCCTTCCGCACCCGCCTCGGACTCTATTGGGCCCCAAATT
CTCACCAGTCCGTCTCCTTCAAAATCCATTCCAATTCCACAGCCCTTCCGACCAGCAGATGAAGATCATC
GAAATCAATTTGGGCAACGAGACCGATCCTCATCAGCTCCCAATGTGCATATAAACACAATAGAACCTGT
CAATATTGATGACTTGATTAGAGACCAAGGATTTCGTGGTGATGGAGGATCAACCACAGGTTTGTCTGCT
ACCCCCCCTGCCTCATTACCTGGCTCACTAACTAACGTGAAAGCCTTACAGAAATCTCCAGGACCTCAGC
GAGAAAGGAAGTCATCTTCATCCTCAGAAGACAGGAATCGAATGAAAACACTTGGTAGACGGGACTCGAG
TGATGATTGGGAGATTCCTGATGGGCAGATTACAGTGGGACAAAGAATTGGATCTGGATCATTTTCAACA
GTCTACAAGGGAAAGTGGCATGGTGATGTGGCAGTGAAAATGTTGAATGTGACAGCACCTACACCTCAGC
AGTTACAAGCCTTCAAAAATGAAGTAGGAGTACTCAGGAAAACACGACATGTGAATATCCTACTCTTCAT
GGGCTATTCCACAAAGCCACAACTGGCTATTGTTACCCAGTGGTGTGAGGGCTCCAGCTTGTATCACCAT
CTCCATATCATTGAGACCAAATTTGAGATGATCAAACTTATAGATATTGCACGACAGACTGCACAGGGCA
TGGATTACTTACACGCCAAGTCAATCATCCACAGAGACCTCAAGAGTAATAATATATTTCTTCATGAAGA
CCTCACAGTAAAAATAGGTGATTTTGGTCTAGCTACAGTGAAATCTCGATGGAGTGGGTCCCATCAGTTT
GAACAGTTGTCTGGATCCATTTTGTGGATGGCACCAGAAGTCATCAGAATGCAAGATAAAAATCCATACA
GCTTTCAGTCAGATGTATATGCATTTGGAATTGTTCTGTATGAATTGATGACTGGACAGTTACCTTATTC
AAACATCAACAACAGGGACCAGATAATTTTTATGGTGGGACGAGGATACCTGTCTCCAGATCTCAGTAAG
GTACGGAGTAACTGTCCAAAAGCCATGAAGAGATTAATGGCAGAGTGCCTCAAAAAGAAAAGAGATGAGA
GACCACTCTTTCCCCAAATTCTCGCCTCTATTGAGCTGCTGGCCCGCTCATTGCCAAAAATTCACCGCAG
TGCATCAGAACCCTCCTTGAATCGGGCTGGTTTCCAAACAGAGGATTTTAGTCTATATGCTTGTGCTTCT
CCAAAAACACCCATCCAGGCAGGGGGATATGGTGCGTTTCCTGTCCACTCTAGAGGATCCCGGGCTGACT
ACAAAGACCATGACGGTGATTATAAAGATCATGACATCGACTACAAGGATGACGATGACAAGTAGTGATC
CCGGGTGGCATCCCTGTGACCCCTCCCCAGTGCCTCTCCTGGCCCTGGAAGTTGCCACTCCAGTGCCCAC
CAGCCTTGTCCTAATAAAATTAAGTTGCATCATTTTGTCTGACTAGGTGTCCTTCTATAATATTATGGGG
TGGAGGGGGGTGGTATGGAGCAAGGGGCAAGTTGGGAAGACAACCTGTAGGGCCTGCGGGGTCTATTGGG
AACCAAGCTGGAGTGCAGTGGCACAATCTTGGCTCACTGCAATCTCCGCCTCCTGGGTTCAAGCGATTCT
CCTGCCTCAGCCTCCCGAGTTGTTGGGATTCCAGGCATGCATGACCAGGCTCAGCTAATTTTTGTTTTTT
TGGTAGAGACGGGGTTTCACCATATTGGCCAGGCTGGTCTCCAACTCCTAATCTCAGGTGATCTACCCAC
CTTGGCCTCCCAAATTGCTGGGATTACAGGCGTGAACCACTGCTCCCTTCCCTGTCCTTCTGATTTTAAA
ATAACTATACCAGCAGGAGGACGTCCAGACACAGCATAGGCTACCTGGCCATGCCCAACCGGTGGGACAT
TTGAGTTGCTTGCTTGGCACTGTCCTCTCATGCGTTGGGTCCACTCAGTAGATGCCTGTTGAATTGGGTA
CGCGGCCAGCTTGGCTGTGGAATGTGTGTCAGTTAGGGTGTGGAAAGTCCCCAGGCTCCCCAGCAGGCAG
AAGTATGCAAAGCATGCATCTCAATTAGTCAGCAACCAGGTGTGGAAAGTCCCCAGGCTCCCCAGCAGGC
AGAAGTATGCAAAGCATGCATCTCAATTAGTCAGCAACCATAGTCCCGCCCCTAACTCCGCCCATCCCGC
CCCTAACTCCGCCCAGTTCCGCCCATTCTCCGCCCCATGGCTGACTAATTTTTTTTATTTATGCAGAGGC
CGAGGCCGCCTCGGCCTCTGAGCTATTCCAGAAGTAGTGAGGAGGCTTTTTTGGAGGAATTGATCAGCTT
GGGATCTGATCAAGAGACAGGATGAGGATCGTTTCGCATGATTGAACAAGATGGATTGCACGCAGGTTCT
CCGGCCGCTTGGGTGGAGAGGCTATTCGGCTATGACTGGGCACAACAGACAATCGGCTGCTCTGATGCCG
CCGTGTTCCGGCTGTCAGCGCAGGGGCGCCCGGTTCTTTTTGTCAAGACCGACCTGTCCGGTGCCCTGAA
TGAACTGCAGGACGAGGCAGCGCGGCTATCGTGGCTGGCCACGACGGGCGTTCCTTGCGCAGCTGTGCTC
GACGTTGTCACTGAAGCGGGAAGGGACTGGCTGCTATTGGGCGAAGTGCCGGGGCAGGATCTCCTGTCAT
CTCACCTTGCTCCTGCCGAGAAAGTATCCATCATGGCTGATGCAATGCGGCGGCTGCATACGCTTGATCC
GGCTACCTGCCCATTCGACCACCAAGCGAAACATCGCATCGAGCGAGCACGTACTCGGATGGAAGCCGGT
CTTGTCGATCAGGATGATCTGGACGAAGAGCATCAGGGGCTCGCGCCAGCCGAACTGTTCGCCAGGCTCA
AGGCGCGCATGCCCGACGGCGAGGATCTCGTCGTGACCCATGGCGATGCCTGCTTGCCGAATATCATGGT
GGAAAATGGCCGCTTTTCTGGATTCATCGACTGTGGCCGGCTGGGTGTGGCGGACCGCTATCAGGACATA
GCGTTGGCTACCCGTGATATTGCTGAAGAGCTTGGCGGCGAATGGGCTGACCGCTTCCTCGTGCTTTACG
GTATCGCCGCTCCCGATTCGCAGCGCATCGCCTTCTATCGCCTTCTTGACGAGTTCTTCTGAGCGGGACT
CTGGGGTTCGAAATGACCGACCAAGCGACGCCCAACCTGCCATCACGAGATTTCGATTCCACCGCCGCCT
TCTATGAAAGGTTGGGCTTCGGAATCGTTTTCCGGGACGCCGGCTGGATGATCCTCCAGCGCGGGGATCT
CATGCTGGAGTTCTTCGCCCACCCCGGGCTCGATCCCCTCGCGAGTTGGTTCAGCTGCTGCCTGAGGCTG
GACGACCTCGCGGAGTTCTACCGGCAGTGCAAATCCGTCGGCATCCAGGAAACCAGCAGCGGCTATCCGC
GCATCCATGCCCCCGAACTGCAGGAGTGGGGAGGCACGATGGCCGCTTTGGTCGACCCGGACGGGACGCT
CCTGCGCCTGATACAGAACGAATTGCTTGCAGGCATCTCATGAGTGTGTCTTCCCGTTTTCCGCCTGAGG
TCACTGCGTGGATGGAGCGCTGGCGCCTGCTGCGCGACGGCGAGCTGCTCACCACCCACTCGCCAAGCTG
GAACCGTAAAAAGGCCGCGTTGCTGGCGTTTTTCCATAGGCTCCGCCGATCATAATCAGCCATACCACAT
TTGTAGAGGTTTTACTTGCTTTAAAAAACCTCCCACACCTCCCCCTGAACCTGAAACATAAAATGAATGC
AATTGTTGTTGTTAACTTGTTTATTGCAGCTTATAATGGTTACAAATAAAGCAATAGCATCACAAATTTC
ACAAATAAAGCATTTTTTTCACTGCATTCTAGTTGTGGTTTGTCCAAACTCATCAATGTATCTTATCATG
TCTGGATCAATTCCCTATAGTGAGTCGTATTAAATTCGTAATCATGTCATAGCTGTTTCCTGTGTGAAAT
TGTTATCCGCTCACAATTCCACACAACATACGAGCCGGAAGCATAAAGTGTAAAGCCTGGGGTGCCTAAT
GAGTGAGCTAACTCACATTAATTGCGTTGCGCTCACTGCCCGCTTTCCAGTCGGGAAACCTGTCGTGCCA
GCTGCATTAATGAATCGGCCAACGCGCGGGGAGAGGCGGTTTGCGTATTGGGCGCTCTTCCGCTTCCTCG
CTCACTGACTCGCTGCGCTCGGTCGTTCGGCTGCGGCGAGCGGTATCAGCTCACTCAAAGGCGGTAATAC
GGTTATCCACAGAATCAGGGGATAACGCAGGAAAGAACATGTGAGCAAAAAGCCAGCAAAAGGCCAGGAA
CCGTAAAAAGGCCGCGTTGCTGGCGTTTTTCCATAGGCTCCGCCCCCCTGACGAGCATCACAAAAATCGA
CGCTCAAGTCAGAGGTGGCGAAACCCGACAGGACTATAAAGATACCAGGCGTTTCCCCCTGGAAGCTCCC
TCGTGCGCTCTCCTGTTCCGACCCTGCCGCTTACCGGATACCTGTCCGCCTTTCTCCCTTCGGGAAGCGT
GGCGCTTTCTCATAGCTCACGCTGTAGGTATCTCAGTTCGGTGTAGGTCGTTCGCTCCAAGCTGGGCTGT
GTGCATGAACCCCCCGTTCAGCCCGACCGCTGCGCCTTATCCGGTAACTATCGTCTTGAGTCCAACCCGG
TAAGACACGACTTATCGCCACTGGCAGCAGCCACTGGTAACAGGATTAGCAGAGCGAGGTATGTAGGCGG
TGCTACAGAGTTCTTGAAGTGGTGGCCTAACTACGGCTACACTAGAAGAACAGTATTTGGTATCTGCGCT
CTGCTGAAGCCAGTTACCTTCGGAAAAAGAGTTGGTAGCTCTTGATCCGGCAAACAAACCACCGCTGGTA
GCGGTGGTTTTTTTGTTTGCAAGCAGCAGATTACGCGCAGAAAAAAAGGATCTCAAGAAGATCCTTTGAT
CTTTTCTACGGGGTCTGACGCTCAGTGGAACGAAAACTCACGTTAAGGGATTTTGGTCATGAGATTATCA
AAAAGGATCTTCACCTAGATCCTTTTAAATTAAAAATGAAGTTTTAAATCAATCTAAAGTATATATGAGT
AAACTTGGTCTGACAGTTACCAATGCTTAATCAGTGAGGCACCTATCTCAGCGATCTGTCTATTTCGTTC
ATCCATAGTTGCCTGACTCCCCGTCGTGTAGATAACTACGATACGGGAGGGCTTACCATCTGGCCCCAGT
GCTGCAATGATACCGCGAGACCCACGCTCACCGGCTCCAGATTTATCAGCAATAAACCAGCCAGCCGGAA
GGGCCGAGCGCAGAAGTGGTCCTGCAACTTTATCCGCCTCCATCCAGTCTATTAATTGTTGCCGGGAAGC
TAGAGTAAGTAGTTCGCCAGTTAATAGTTTGCGCAACGTTGTTGCCATTGCTACAGGCATCGTGGTGTCA
CGCTCGTCGTTTGGTATGGCTTCATTCAGCTCCGGTTCCCAACGATCAAGGCGAGTTACATGATCCCCCA
TGTTGTGCAAAAAAGCGGTTAGCTCCTTCGGTCCTCCGATCGTTGTCAGAAGTAAGTTGGCCGCAGTGTT
ATCACTCATGGTTATGGCAGCACTGCATAATTCTCTTACTGTCATGCCATCCGTAAGATGCTTTTCTGTG
ACTGGTGAGTACTCAACCAAGTCATTCTGAGAATAGTGTATGCGGCGACCGAGTTGCTCTTGCCCGGCGT
CAATACGGGATAATACCGCGCCACATAGCAGAACTTTAAAAGTGCTCATCATTGGAAAACGTTCTTCGGG
GCGAAAACTCTCAAGGATCTTACCGCTGTTGAGATCCAGTTCGATGTAACCCACTCGTGCACCCAACTGA
TCTTCAGCATCTTTTACTTTCACCAGCGTTTCTGGGTGAGCAAAAACAGGAAGGCAAAATGCCGCAAAAA
AGGGAATAAGGGCGACACGGAAATGTTGAATACTCATACTCTTCCTTTTTCAATATTATTGAAGCATTTA
TCAGGGTTATTGTCTCATGAGCGGATACATATTTGAATGTATTTAGAAAAATAAACAAATAGGGGTTCCG
CGCACATTTCCCCGAAAAGTGCCACCTG
[124 nt withheld, positions 7799-7922]
C
[91 nt withheld, positions 7924-8014]
A
[49 nt withheld, positions 8016-8064]
CCTTTGACGTTGGAGTCCACGTTCTTT
[37 nt withheld, positions 8092-8128]
ACCCTATCTCGGTCTATTCTTTTGATTTATAAGGGATTTTGCCGATTTCGGCCTATTGGTTAAAAAATGA
GCTGATTTAACAAAAATTTAACGCGAATTTTAACAAAATATTAACGCTTACAATTTCCATTCGCCATTCA
GGCTGCGCAACTGTTGGGAAGGGCGATCGGTGCGGGCCTCTTCGCTATTACGCCAGCTGGCGAAAGGGGG
ATGTGCTGCAAGGCGATTAAGTTGGGTAACGCCAGGGTTTTCCCAGTCACGACGTTGTAAAACGACGGCC
AGTGCCAAGCTGATCTATACATTGAATCAATATTGGCAATTAGCCATATTAGTCATTGGTTATATAGCAT
AAATCAATATTGGCTATTGGCCATTGCATACGTTGTATCTATATCATAATATGTACATTTATATTGGCTC
ATGTCCAATATGACCGCCATGTT
